>Addgene plasmid #127614 | myc-Miro2 (lacking TM) | addgene full sequence | sequence record 271903 | Addgene NGS Result
GTGATGCGGTTTTGGCAGTACATCAATGGGCGTGGATAGCGGTTTGACTCACGGGGATTTCCAAGTCTCC
ACCCCATTGACGTCAATGGGAGTTTGTTTTGGCACCAAAATCAACGGGACTTTCCAAAATGTCGTAACAA
CTCCGCCCCATTGACGCAAATGGGCGGTAGGCGTGTACGGTGGGAGGTCTATATAAGCAGAGCTCGTTTA
GTGAACCGTCAGATCGCCTGGAGACGCCATCCACGCTGTTTTGACCTCCATAGAAGACACCGGGACCGAT
CCAGCCTCCGCGGCCGGGAACGGTGCATTGGAACGCGGATTCCCCGTGCCAAGAGTGACGTAAGTACCGC
CTATAGAGTCTATAGGCCCACCCCCTTGGCTTCGTTAGAACGCGGCTACAATTAATACATAACCTTATGT
ATCATACACATACGATTTAGGTGACACTATAGAATAACATCCACTTTGCCTTTCTCTCCACAGGTGTCCA
CTCCCAGGTCCAACTGCACCTCGGTTCTATCGATTGAATTGGCCACCATGGAGCAGAAGCTGATCTCCGA
GGAGGACCTGGGATCTATGAGGCGGGACGTGCGCATCCTGTTACTGGGCGAGGCCCAGGTGGGGAAGACG
TCGCTGATCCTGTCCCTGGTGGGCGAGGAGTTCCCCGAGGAGGTCCCTCCCCGCGCGGAGGAGATCACCA
TCCCCGCGGACGTCACCCCGGAGAAGGTGCCCACCCACATCGTGGACTACTCAGAAGCCGAGCAGACGGA
CGAGGAGCTGCGGGAGGAGATCCACAAGGCAAACGTGGTGTGTGTGGTGTATGACGTCTCTGAGGAGGCC
ACCATTGAGAAGATTCGAACTAAGTGGATCCCACTGGTGAATGGGGGGACCACGCAGGGGCCCAGGGTGC
CCATCATCCTAGTGGGCAACAAGTCAGACCTGCGGTCGGGGAGCTCCATGGAGGCCGTGCTCCCCATCAT
GAGCCAGTTTTCCGAGATTGAGACCTGCGTGGAGTGTTCGGCCAAGAACCTGAGGAACATCTCAGAGCTG
TTCTACTACGCCCAGAAGGCCGTCCTGCATCCCACAGCCCCCCTCTATGACCCTGAGGCCAAGCAGTTGA
GGCCCGCGTGCGCCCAGGCGCTGACGCGCATCTTCAGGCTCTCAGATCAGGACCTGGACCAGGCGCTCAG
TGACGAAGAGCTCAACGCTTTCCAGAAATCCTGCTTTGGGCACCCCCTGGCCCCGCAGGCCCTGGAGGAC
GTGAAGACGGTGGTGTGCAGGAACGTGGCGGGCGGCGTGCGGGAGGACCAGCTGACCCTGGATGGTTTCC
TCTTCCTGAACACGCTCTTCATCCAGCGCGGCCGGCACGAGACCACCTGGACCATCCTGCGGCGCTTCGG
CTACAGCGATGCCCTGGAGCTGACTGCGGACTATCTCCCCCCTCTGATCCACGTGCCCCCCGGCTGCAGC
ACGGAGCTCAACCACCTTGGCTACCAGTTTGTGCAGAGAGTGTTTGAGAAGCACGACCAGGACCGCGACG
GCGCCCTCTCGCCCGTGGAGCTGCAAAGCCTTTTCAGTGTGTTCCCAGCAGCGCCCTGGGGCCCCGAGCT
CCCACGCACAGTCCGCACAGAGGCCGGCCGGTTGCCCCTGCACGGATACCTCTGCCAGTGGACCCTGGTG
ACCTACCTGGACGTCCGGAGCTGCCTTGGACACCTAGGCTACCTGGGCTACCCCACCCTCTGTGAGCAGG
ACCAGGCCCATGCCATCACAGTCACTCGTGAGAAGAGGCTGGACCAGGAGAAGGGACAGACGCAGCGGAG
CGTCCTCCTGTGCAAGGTGGTAGGGGCCTGTGGAGTGGGCAAGTCTGCCTTCCTGCAGGCCTTTCTCGGC
CGCGGCCTGGGGCACCAGGACACGAGGGAGCAGCCTCCCGGCTACGCCATCGACACGGTGCAGGTCAATG
GGCAGGAGAAGTACTTGATCCTCTGTGAGGTGGGCACAGATGGTCTGCTGGCCACATCGCTGGACGCCAC
CTGTGACGTTGCCTGCTTGATGTTTGATGGCAGTGACCCAAAGTCCTTTGCACATTGTGCCAGCGTCTAC
AAGCACCATTACATGGACGGGCAGACCCCCTGCCTCTTTGTCTCCTCCAAGGCCGACCTGCCCGAAGGTG
TCGCGGTGTCTGGCCCATCACCGGCCGAGTTTTGCCGCAAGCACCGGCTACCCGCTCCCGTGCCGTTCTC
CTGTGCTGGCCCAGCCGAGCCCAGCACCACCATCTTCACCCAGCTCGCCACCATGGCCGCCTTCCCACAT
TTGGTCCACGCAGAGCTGCATCCCTCTTCCTTCTGGCTCCGGTGATTCCTGCAGAAGCTTGGCCGCCATG
GCCCAACTTGTTTATTGCAGCTTATAATGGTTACAAATAAAGCAATAGCATCACAAATTTCACAAATAAA
GCATTTTTTTCACTGCATTCTAGTTGTGGTTTGTCCAAACTCATCAATGTATCTTATCATGTCTGGATCG
GGAATTAATTCGGCGCAGCACCATGGCCTGAAATAACCTCTGAAAGAGGAACTTGGTTAGGTACCTTCTG
AGGCGGAAAGAACCAGCTGTGGAATGTGTGTCAGTTAGGGTGTGGAAAGTCCCCAGGCTCCCCAGCAGGC
AGAAGTATGCAAAGCATGCATCTCAATTAGTCAGCAACCAGGTGTGGAAAGTCCCCAGGCTCCCCAGCAG
GCAGAAGTATGCAAAGCATGCATCTCAATTAGTCAGCAACCATAGTCCCGCCCCTAACTCCGCCCATCCC
GCCCCTAACTCCGCCCAGTTCCGCCCATTCTCCGCCCCATGGCTGACTAATTTTTTTTATTTATGCAGAG
GCCGAGGCCGCCTCGGCCTCTGAGCTATTCCAGAAGTAGTGAGGAGGCTTTTTTGGAGGCCTAGGCTTTT
GCAAAAAGCTGTTAACAGCTTGGCACTGGCCGTCGTTTTACAACGTCGTGACTGGGAAAACCCTGGCGTT
ACCCAACTTAATCGCCTTGCAGCACATCCCCCTTTCGCCAGCTGGCGTAATAGCGAAGAGGCCCGCACCG
ATCGCCCTTCCCAACAGTTGCGCAGCCTGAATGGCGAATGGCGCCTGATGCGGTATTTTCTCCTTACGCA
TCTGTGCGGTATTTCACACCGCATA
[142 nt withheld, positions 3176-3317]
C
[141 nt withheld, positions 3319-3459]
CCTTTGACGTTGGAGTCCACGTTCTTT
[37 nt withheld, positions 3487-3523]
ACCCTATCTCGGGCTATTCTTTTGATTTATAAGGGATTTTGCCGATTTCGGCCTATTGGTTAAAAAATGA
GCTGATTTAACAAAAATTTAACGCGAATTTTAACAAAATATTAACGTTTACAATTTTATGGTGCACTCTC
AGTACAATCTGCTCTGATGCCGCATAGTTAAGCCAGCCCCGACACCCGCCAACACCCGCTGACGCGCCCT
GACGGGCTTGTCTGCTCCCGGCATCCGCTTACAGACAAGCTGTGACCGTCTCCGGGAGCTGCATGTGTCA
GAGGTTTTCACCGTCATCACCGAAACGCGCGAGACGAAAGGGCCTCGTGATACGCCTATTTTTATAGGTT
AATGTCATGATAATAATGGTTTCTTAGACGTCAGGTGGCACTTTTCGGGGAAATGTGCGCGGAACCCCTA
TTTGTTTATTTTTCTAAATACATTCAAATATGTATCCGCTCATGAGACAATAACCCTGATAAATGCTTCA
ATAATATTGAAAAAGGAAGAGTATGAGTATTCAACATTTCCGTGTCGCCCTTATTCCCTTTTTTGCGGCA
TTTTGCCTTCCTGTTTTTGCTCACCCAGAAACGCTGGTGAAAGTAAAAGATGCTGAAGATCAGTTGGGTG
CACGAGTGGGTTACATCGAACTGGATCTCAACAGCGGTAAGATCCTTGAGAGTTTTCGCCCCGAAGAACG
TTTTCCAATGATGAGCACTTTTAAAGTTCTGCTATGTGGCGCGGTATTATCCCGTATTGACGCCGGGCAA
GAGCAACTCGGTCGCCGCATACACTATTCTCAGAATGACTTGGTTGAGTACTCACCAGTCACAGAAAAGC
ATCTTACGGATGGCATGACAGTAAGAGAATTATGCAGTGCTGCCATAACCATGAGTGATAACACTGCGGC
CAACTTACTTCTGACAACGATCGGAGGACCGAAGGAGCTAACCGCTTTTTTGCACAACATGGGGGATCAT
GTAACTCGCCTTGATCGTTGGGAACCGGAGCTGAATGAAGCCATACCAAACGACGAGCGTGACACCACGA
TGCCTGTAGCAATGGCAACAACGTTGCGCAAACTATTAACTGGCGAACTACTTACTCTAGCTTCCCGGCA
ACAATTAATAGACTGGATGGAGGCGGATAAAGTTGCAGGACCACTTCTGCGCTCGGCCCTTCCGGCTGGC
TGGTTTATTGCTGATAAATCTGGAGCCGGTGAGCGTGGGTCTCGCGGTATCATTGCAGCACTGGGGCCAG
ATGGTAAGCCCTCCCGTATCGTAGTTATCTACACGACGGGGAGTCAGGCAACTATGGATGAACGAAATAG
ACAGATCGCTGAGATAGGTGCCTCACTGATTAAGCATTGGTAACTGTCAGACCAAGTTTACTCATATATA
CTTTAGATTGATTTAAAACTTCATTTTTAATTTAAAAGGATCTAGGTGAAGATCCTTTTTGATAATCTCA
TGACCAAAATCCCTTAACGTGAGTTTTCGTTCCACTGAGCGTCAGACCCCGTAGAAAAGATCAAAGGATC
TTCTTGAGATCCTTTTTTTCTGCGCGTAATCTGCTGCTTGCAAACAAAAAAACCACCGCTACCAGCGGTG
GTTTGTTTGCCGGATCAAGAGCTACCAACTCTTTTTCCGAAGGTAACTGGCTTCAGCAGAGCGCAGATAC
CAAATACTGTTCTTCTAGTGTAGCCGTAGTTAGGCCACCACTTCAAGAACTCTGTAGCACCGCCTACATA
CCTCGCTCTGCTAATCCTGTTACCAGTGGCTGCTGCCAGTGGCGATAAGTCGTGTCTTACCGGGTTGGAC
TCAAGACGATAGTTACCGGATAAGGCGCAGCGGTCGGGCTGAACGGGGGGTTCGTGCACACAGCCCAGCT
TGGAGCGAACGACCTACACCGAACTGAGATACCTACAGCGTGAGCTATGAGAAAGCGCCACGCTTCCCGA
AGGGAGAAAGGCGGACAGGTATCCGGTAAGCGGCAGGGTCGGAACAGGAGAGCGCACGAGGGAGCTTCCA
GGGGGAAACGCCTGGTATCTTTATAGTCCTGTCGGGTTTCGCCACCTCTGACTTGAGCGTCGATTTTTGT
GATGCTCGTCAGGGGGGCGGAGCCTATGGAAAAACGCCAGCAACGCGGCCTTTTTACGGTTCCTGGCCTT
TTGCTGGCCTTTTGCTCACATGTTCTTTCCTGCGTTATCCCCTGATTCTGTGGATAACCGTATTACCGCC
TTTGAGTGAGCTGATACCGCTCGCCGCAGCCGAACGACCGAGCGCAGCGAGTCAGTGAGCGAGGAAGCGG
AAGAGCGCCCAATACGCAAACCGCCTCTCCCCGCGCGTTGGCCGATTCATTAATGCAGCTGGCACGACAG
GTTTCCCGACTGGAAAGCGGGCAGTGAGCGCAACGCAATTAATGTGAGTTAGCTCACTCATTAGGCACCC
CAGGCTTTACACTTTATGCTTCCGGCTCGTATGTTGTGTGGAATTGTGAGCGGATAACAATTTCACACAG
GAAACAGCTATGACATGATTACGAATTAATTCGAGCTCGCCCGACATTGATTATTGACTAGTTATTAATA
GTAATCAATTACGGGGTCATTAGTTCATAGCCCATATATGGAGTTCCGCGTTACATAACTTACGGTAAAT
GGCCCGCCTGGCTGACCGCCCAACGACCCCCGCCCATTGACGTCAATAATGACGTATGTTCCCATAGTAA
CGCCAATAGGGACTTTCCATTGACGTCAATGGGTGGAGTATTTACGGTAAACTGCCCACTTGGCAGTACA
TCAAGTGTATCATATGCCAAGTACGCCCCCTATTGACGTCAATGACGGTAAATGGCCCGCCTGGCATTAT
GCCCAGTACATGACCTTATGGGACTTTCCTACTTGGCAGTACATCTACGTATTAGTCATCGCTATTACCA
TG
Features (pLannotate 1.2.2; 20 found; start..end, strand, type, name):
      1..204     +  promoter       CMV promoter: human cytomegalovirus (CMV) immediate early promoter
    340..383     +  intron         CMV intron (fragment): modified intron A from human cytomegalovirus
    435..453     +  promoter       SP6 promoter: promoter for bacteriophage SP6 RNA polymerase
    457..494     +  CDS            IgH signal sequence (fragment): signal sequence from the mouse immunoglobulin heavy chain variable region
    577..2352    +  CDS            RHOT2: MIRO2_HUMAN - Also known as ARHT2, C16orf39. Experimental evidence at protein level: Swiss-Prot protein existence level 1. Mitochondrial GTPase involved in mitochondrial trafficking (PubMed:16630562, PubMed:22396657). Probably involved in control of anterograde transport of mitochondria and their subcellular distribution (PubMed:22396657). From Homo sapiens (Human).
   2385..2519    +  polyA_signal   SV40 poly(A) signal: SV40 polyadenylation signal
   2588..2945    +  promoter       SV40 promoter: SV40 enhancer and early promoter
   2964..3118    +  CDS            lacZα (fragment): LacZα fragment of β-galactosidase; lacZ fragment
   3124..3175    -  misc_feature   bom (fragment): basis of mobility region from pBR322
   3194..3574    +  rep_origin     M13 ori (sequence partly withheld): M13 bacteriophage origin of replication; arrow indicates direction of (+) strand synthesis
   3650..3699    -  misc_feature   bom (fragment): basis of mobility region from pBR322
   3801..3836    -  CDS            rop (fragment): Rop protein, which maintains plasmids at low copy number; rop
   3931..4035    +  promoter       AmpR promoter: bla
   4036..4896    +  CDS            AmpR: β-lactamase; bla; confers resistance to ampicillin, carbenicillin, and related antibiotics
   5067..5655    +  rep_origin     ori: high-copy-number ColE1/pMB1/pBR322/pUC origin of replication
   5838..5930    +  CDS            lacI (fragment): lac repressor; lacI; The lac repressor binds to the lac operator to inhibit transcription in E. coli. This inhibition can be relieved by adding lactose or isopropyl-β-D-thiogalactopyranoside (IPTG).
   5943..5964    +  protein_bind   CAP binding site: CAP binding activates transcription in the presence of cAMP. E. coli catabolite activator protein
   5979..6009    +  promoter       lac promoter: promoter for the E. coli lac operon
   6017..6033    +  protein_bind   lac operator: The lac repressor binds to the lac operator to inhibit transcription in E. coli. This inhibition can be relieved by adding lactose or isopropyl-β-D-thiogalactopyranoside (IPTG). lac repressor encoded by lacI
   6086..6465    +  enhancer       CMV enhancer: human cytomegalovirus immediate early enhancer
