[The description below was written by a language model from this plasmid's Addgene catalogue record and pLannotate feature annotations shown in this document.]
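Description:
myc-Miro2 (lacking TM) is a mammalian expression plasmid built on the pRK5 backbone that encodes human Miro2 (gene RHOT2), a mitochondrial GTPase involved in mitochondrial trafficking and distribution, with its transmembrane segment deleted and a myc epitope fused to the N terminus. The catalogue lists the plasmid at about 6.5 kb, in close agreement with the 6,465 nt sequenced record. Transcription of the insert is driven by the human cytomegalovirus immediate-early enhancer and promoter, which span the numbering origin of the circular sequence. These are followed by a fragment of CMV intron A and an SP6 phage promoter that could support in vitro transcription. The RHOT2 coding region is terminated by an SV40 polyadenylation signal. The myc tag itself is not called as a separate feature in the annotation, although it presumably lies in the short stretch upstream of the annotated RHOT2 sequence. A short match to an immunoglobulin heavy-chain signal sequence fragment is also flagged there, and its significance is not explained by the record.

For propagation in E. coli the plasmid carries a high-copy ColE1/pUC-type origin and a β-lactamase gene conferring ampicillin resistance. An M13 phage origin allows single-stranded DNA production. An SV40 enhancer/early promoter region is present downstream of the expression cassette, and the remaining hits (lacZα, lacI, rop and bom fragments, lac promoter/operator) are backbone remnants. No mammalian selection marker is annotated, which suits transient transfection. Removing the transmembrane region would be expected to prevent membrane anchoring of the protein. This makes the construct a useful comparison with full-length Miro2 in studies of mitochondrial transport, with the myc tag enabling detection or immunoprecipitation.
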