Addgene plasmid #127614: myc-Miro2 (lacking TM)
Purpose: Human Miro2 with the transmembrane deleted
Depositing lab: Josef Kittler. Depositing organization: University College London. Publication: Miro proteins coordinate microtubule- and actin-dependent mitochondrial transport and distribution. Lopez-Domenech G, Covill-Cooke C, Ivankovic D, Halff EF, Sheehan DF, Norkett R, Birsa N, Kittler JT. EMBO J. 2018 Feb 1;37(3):321-336. doi: 10.15252/embj.201696380. Epub 2018 Jan 8. PubMed 29311115.
Backbone
  Vector backbone: pRK5
  Total vector size (bp): 6520
  Vector type: Mammalian Expression
Growth in bacteria
  Bacterial resistance: Ampicillin, 100 μg/mL
  Growth temperature: 37°C
  Growth strain: DH5alpha
  Copy number: Unknown
Gene/Insert
  Gene/Insert name: Miro2
  Species: H. sapiens (human)
  Mutation: Transmembrane deletion
  Entrez Gene: RHOT2 (a.k.a. ARHT2, C16orf39, MIRO-2, MIRO2, RASL)
  Tag / fusion protein: myc (N terminal on insert)
Terms and licenses: Academic/Nonprofit Terms; Industry Terms: Not Available to Industry
How to cite: myc-Miro2 (lacking TM) was a gift from Josef Kittler (Addgene plasmid # 127614 ; http://n2t.net/addgene:127614 ; RRID:Addgene_127614)
